>Addgene plasmid #112266 | CMV-mEGFP-PKCg-C1 | depositor full sequence | sequence record 218031 | CMV-mEGFP-PKCg-C1 sequence 6740 bps
TAGTTATTAATAGTAATCAATTACGGGGTCATTAGTTCATAGCCCATATATGGAGTTCCGCGTTACATAA
CTTACGGTAAATGGCCCGCCTGGCTGACCGCCCAACGACCCCCGCCCATTGACGTCAATAATGACGTATG
TTCCCATAGTAACGCCAATAGGGACTTTCCATTGACGTCAATGGGTGGAGTATTTACGGTAAACTGCCCA
CTTGGCAGTACATCAAGTGTATCATATGCCAAGTACGCCCCCTATTGACGTCAATGACGGTAAATGGCCC
GCCTGGCATTATGCCCAGTACATGACCTTATGGGACTTTCCTACTTGGCAGTACATCTACGTATTAGTCA
TCGCTATTACCATGGTGATGCGGTTTTGGCAGTACATCAATGGGCGTGGATAGCGGTTTGACTCACGGGG
ATTTCCAAGTCTCCACCCCATTGACGTCAATGGGAGTTTGTTTTGGCACCAAAATCAACGGGACTTTCCA
AAATGTCGTAACAACTCCGCCCCATTGACGCAAATGGGCGGTAGGCGTGTACGGTGGGAGGTCTATATAA
GCAGAGCTGGTTTAGTGAACCGTCAGATCCGCTAGCGCCACCATGGTGAGCAAGGGCGAGGAGCTGTTCA
CCGGGGTGGTGCCCATCCTGGTCGAGCTGGACGGCGACGTAAACGGCCACAAGTTCAGCGTGTCCGGCGA
GGGCGAGGGCGATGCCACCTACGGCAAGCTGACCCTGAAGTTCATCTGCACCACCGGCAAGCTGCCCGTG
CCCTGGCCCACCCTCGTGACCACCCTGACCTACGGCGTGCAGTGCTTCAGCCGCTACCCCGACCACATGA
AGCAGCACGACTTCTTCAAGTCCGCCATGCCCGAAGGCTACGTCCAGGAGCGCACCATCTTCTTCAAGGA
CGACGGCAACTACAAGACCCGCGCCGAGGTGAAGTTCGAGGGCGACACCCTGGTGAACCGCATCGAGCTG
AAGGGCATCGACTTCAAGGAGGACGGCAACATCCTGGGGCACAAGCTGGAGTACAACTACAACAGCCACA
ACGTCTATATCATGGCCGACAAGCAGAAGAACGGCATCAAGGTGAACTTCAAGATCCGCCACAACATCGA
GGACGGCAGCGTGCAGCTCGCCGACCACTACCAGCAGAACACCCCCATCGGCGACGGCCCCGTGCTGCTG
CCCGACAACCACTACCTGAGCACCCAGTCCAAGCTGAGCAAAGACCCCAACGAGAAGCGCGATCACATGG
TCCTGCTGGAGTTCGTGACCGCCGCCGGGATCACTCTCGGCGTCGACGGTACCGCGGGCCCGGGATCCGG
AATGGCGGGTCTGGGCCCTGGCGGAGGCGACTCAGAGGGGGGACCCCGACCCCTGTTTTGCAGAAAGGGG
GCGCTGAGGCAGAAGGTGGTCCACGAGGTGAAGAGCCACAAGTTCACCGCTCGTTTCTTCAAGCAGCCAA
CCTTCTGCAGTCACTGTACCGACTTCATCTGGGGCATTGGAAAGCAGGGCCTGCAATGTCAAGTCTGTAG
CTTTGTGGTTCACCGCCGATGCCACGAATTTGTGACCTTCGAGTGTCCAGGCGCTGGAAAGGGCCCCCAG
ACGGACGACCCTCGCAACAAGCACAAGTTCCGTCTGCACAGCTACAGCAGTCCCACCTTCTGCGACCACT
GTGGCTCCCTCCTTTACGGGCTGGTGCACCAGGGCATGAAATGTTCCTGTTGCGAGATGAATGTGCACCG
GCGCTGTGTGCGCAGCGTGCCCTCCCTTTGCGGTGTGGACCACACAGAGCGCCGTGGACGTCTGCAACTG
GAAATCCGGGCTCCTACGTCGGATGAGATCCATATTACTGTTGGCGAGGCCCGGAACCTCATTCCTATGG
ACCCCAATGGCCTGTCTGATCCCTACGTGAAACTGAAGCTGATCCCGGACCCTCGGAACCTGACAAAACA
GAAGACAAAGACCGTGAAAGCCACACTGAATCCCGTGTGGAACGAGACCTTCGTGTTCAACCTGAAGCCA
GGGGATGTAGAGCGCCGGCTCAGTGTGGAGGTGTGGGATTGGGATAGGACATCCCGAAATGACTTCATGG
GTGCCATGTCCTTTGGTGTCTCAGAGCTACTCAAGGCCCCTGTGGATGGATGGTACAAGTTACTGAACCA
GGAGGAGGGCGAATATTACAATGTACCGGTGGCCGATGCTGACAACTGCAGCCTCCTCCAGAAGTTTGAG
GCCTGCAATTACCCCTTGGAATTGTATGAGAGAGTGCGGATGGGCCCCTCTTCCTCCCCCATCCCTTCTC
CATCCCCCAGTCCTACGGACTCCAAGCGATGCTTCTTTGGTGCCAGCCCAGGACGCCTGCATATCTCTGA
CTTCAGCTTCCTCATGGTTCTAGGGAAAGGCAGTTTTGGGAAGGTAATGCTGGCAGAGCGCAGAGGCTCC
GACGAACTCTATGCCATCAAGATACTGAAGAAAGACGTCATCGTCCAGGATGACGATGTAGACTGCACCC
TCGTAGAGAAGCGTGTCCTGGCATTGGGAGGCCGAGGTCCTGGAGGCCGGCCACACTTTCTCACGCAGCT
TCACTCCACCTTTCAGACTCCGGACCGCCTGTATTTTGTGATGGAGTATGTCACTGGGGGCGATTTAATG
TACCACATCCAGCAACTGGGCAAGTTTAAGGAGCCTCATGCAGCATTCTACGCTGCGGAAATCGCCATAG
GCCTCTTCTTCCTTCACAACCAGGGCATCATCTACAGGGACCTCAAGTTGGATAATGTGATGCTGGATGC
TGAAGGACACATCAAGATCACAGACTTTGGCATGTGTAAAGAGAATGTCTTCCCTGGGTCCACAACCCGC
ACCTTCTGTGGCACCCCAGACTACATAGCACCTGAGATCATTGCCTATCAGCCCTACGGGAAGTCTGTCG
ACTGGTGGTCTTTTGGGGTCCTGCTGTATGAGATGTTGGCAGGACAGCCACCCTTTGATGGGGAAGATGA
GGAGGAGTTGTTTCAAGCCATCATGGAACAAACTGTCACCTATCCCAAGTCACTTTCCCGGGAAGCTGTG
GCCATCTGCAAAGGGTTCCTGACCAAGCACCCAGGAAAACGCCTGGGCTCAGGGCCAGATGGGGAACCCA
CCATCCGGGCTCATGGCTTTTTCCGTTGGATCGATTGGGAGAGGTTGGAGAGACTGGAAATTGCACCTCC
TTTCAGACCACGTCCGTGTGGCCGCAGTGGCGAAAACTTTGACAAGTTCTTCACGCGGGCAGCGCCAGCA
CTGACCCCGCCAGACCGCTTGGTTCTAGCCAGCATCGACCAAGCTGATTTCCAGGGCTTTACTTATGTGA
ACCCGGACTTCGTGCACCCAGATGCCCGCAGCCCCACAAGCCCTGTGCCCGTGCCTGTGATGTAAGCGGC
CGCGACTCTAGATCATAATCAGCCATACCACATTTGTAGAGGTTTTACTTGCTTTAAAAAACCTCCCACA
CCTCCCCCTGAACCTGAAACATAAAATGAATGCAATTGTTGTTGTTAACTTGTTTATTGCAGCTTATAAT
GGTTACAAATAAAGCAATAGCATCACAAATTTCACAAATAAAGCATTTTTTTCACTGCATTCTAGTTGTG
GTTTGTCCAAACTCATCAATGTATCTTAAGGCGTAAATTGTAAGCGTTAATATTTTGTTAAAATTCGCGT
TAAATTTTTGTTAAATCAGCTCATTTTTTAACCAATAGGCCGAAATCGGCAAAATCCCTTATAAATCAAA
AGAATAGACCGAGATAGGGT
[37 nt withheld, positions 3801-3837]
AAAGAACGTGGACTCCAACGTCAAAGG
[49 nt withheld, positions 3865-3913]
T
[91 nt withheld, positions 3915-4005]
G
[124 nt withheld, positions 4007-4130]
CAGGTGGCACTTTTCGGGGAAATGTGCGCGGAACCCCTATTTGTTTATTTTTCTAAATACATTCAAATAT
GTATCCGCTCATGAGACAATAACCCTGATAAATGCTTCAATAATATTGAAAAAGGAAGAGTCCTGAGGCG
GAAAGAACCAGCTGTGGAATGTGTGTCAGTTAGGGTGTGGAAAGTCCCCAGGCTCCCCAGCAGGCAGAAG
TATGCAAAGCATGCATCTCAATTAGTCAGCAACCAGGTGTGGAAAGTCCCCAGGCTCCCCAGCAGGCAGA
AGTATGCAAAGCATGCATCTCAATTAGTCAGCAACCATAGTCCCGCCCCTAACTCCGCCCATCCCGCCCC
TAACTCCGCCCAGTTCCGCCCATTCTCCGCCCCATGGCTGACTAATTTTTTTTATTTATGCAGAGGCCGA
GGCCGCCTCGGCCTCTGAGCTATTCCAGAAGTAGTGAGGAGGCTTTTTTGGAGGCCTAGGCTTTTGCAAA
GATCGATCAAGAGACAGGATGAGGATCGTTTCGCATGATTGAACAAGATGGATTGCACGCAGGTTCTCCG
GCCGCTTGGGTGGAGAGGCTATTCGGCTATGACTGGGCACAACAGACAATCGGCTGCTCTGATGCCGCCG
TGTTCCGGCTGTCAGCGCAGGGGCGCCCGGTTCTTTTTGTCAAGACCGACCTGTCCGGTGCCCTGAATGA
ACTGCAAGACGAGGCAGCGCGGCTATCGTGGCTGGCCACGACGGGCGTTCCTTGCGCAGCTGTGCTCGAC
GTTGTCACTGAAGCGGGAAGGGACTGGCTGCTATTGGGCGAAGTGCCGGGGCAGGATCTCCTGTCATCTC
ACCTTGCTCCTGCCGAGAAAGTATCCATCATGGCTGATGCAATGCGGCGGCTGCATACGCTTGATCCGGC
TACCTGCCCATTCGACCACCAAGCGAAACATCGCATCGAGCGAGCACGTACTCGGATGGAAGCCGGTCTT
GTCGATCAGGATGATCTGGACGAAGAGCATCAGGGGCTCGCGCCAGCCGAACTGTTCGCCAGGCTCAAGG
CGAGCATGCCCGACGGCGAGGATCTCGTCGTGACCCATGGCGATGCCTGCTTGCCGAATATCATGGTGGA
AAATGGCCGCTTTTCTGGATTCATCGACTGTGGCCGGCTGGGTGTGGCGGACCGCTATCAGGACATAGCG
TTGGCTACCCGTGATATTGCTGAAGAGCTTGGCGGCGAATGGGCTGACCGCTTCCTCGTGCTTTACGGTA
TCGCCGCTCCCGATTCGCAGCGCATCGCCTTCTATCGCCTTCTTGACGAGTTCTTCTGAGCGGGACTCTG
GGGTTCGAAATGACCGACCAAGCGACGCCCAACCTGCCATCACGAGATTTCGATTCCACCGCCGCCTTCT
ATGAAAGGTTGGGCTTCGGAATCGTTTTCCGGGACGCCGGCTGGATGATCCTCCAGCGCGGGGATCTCAT
GCTGGAGTTCTTCGCCCACCCTAGGGGGAGGCTAACTGAAACACGGAAGGAGACAATACCGGAAGGAACC
CGCGCTATGACGGCAATAAAAAGACAGAATAAAACGCACGGTGTTGGGTCGTTTGTTCATAAACGCGGGG
TTCGGTCCCAGGGCTGGCACTCTGTCGATACCCCACCGAGACCCCATTGGGGCCAATACGCCCGCGTTTC
TTCCTTTTCCCCACCCCACCCCCCAAGTTCGGGTGAAGGCCCAGGGCTCGCAGCCAACGTCGGGGCGGCA
GGCCCTGCCATAGCCTCAGGTTACTCATATATACTTTAGATTGATTTAAAACTTCATTTTTAATTTAAAA
GGATCTAGGTGAAGATCCTTTTTGATAATCTCATGACCAAAATCCCTTAACGTGAGTTTTCGTTCCACTG
AGCGTCAGACCCCGTAGAAAAGATCAAAGGATCTTCTTGAGATCCTTTTTTTCTGCGCGTAATCTGCTGC
TTGCAAACAAAAAAACCACCGCTACCAGCGGTGGTTTGTTTGCCGGATCAAGAGCTACCAACTCTTTTTC
CGAAGGTAACTGGCTTCAGCAGAGCGCAGATACCAAATACTGTCCTTCTAGTGTAGCCGTAGTTAGGCCA
CCACTTCAAGAACTCTGTAGCACCGCCTACATACCTCGCTCTGCTAATCCTGTTACCAGTGGCTGCTGCC
AGTGGCGATAAGTCGTGTCTTACCGGGTTGGACTCAAGACGATAGTTACCGGATAAGGCGCAGCGGTCGG
GCTGAACGGGGGGTTCGTGCACACAGCCCAGCTTGGAGCGAACGACCTACACCGAACTGAGATACCTACA
GCGTGAGCTATGAGAAAGCGCCACGCTTCCCGAAGGGAGAAAGGCGGACAGGTATCCGGTAAGCGGCAGG
GTCGGAACAGGAGAGCGCACGAGGGAGCTTCCAGGGGGAAACGCCTGGTATCTTTATAGTCCTGTCGGGT
TTCGCCACCTCTGACTTGAGCGTCGATTTTTGTGATGCTCGTCAGGGGGGCGGAGCCTATGGAAAAACGC
CAGCAACGCGGCCTTTTTACGGTTCCTGGCCTTTTGCTGGCCTTTTGCTCACATGTTCTTTCCTGCGTTA
TCCCCTGATTCTGTGGATAA
Features (pLannotate 1.2.2; 14 found; start..end, strand, type, name):
     61..364     +  enhancer       CMV enhancer: human cytomegalovirus immediate early enhancer
    365..568     +  promoter       CMV promoter: human cytomegalovirus (CMV) immediate early promoter
    603..1307    +  CDS            mEGFP: mEGFP is a basic (constitutively fluorescent) green fluorescent protein published in 2002, derived from Aequorea victoria. It has moderate acid sensitivity.
   1332..3422    +  CDS            Prkcg: KPCG_MOUSE - Also known as Pkcc, Pkcg, Prkcc. Experimental evidence at protein level: Swiss-Prot protein existence level 1. Calcium-activated, phospholipid- and diacylglycerol (DAG)- dependent serine/threonine-protein kinase that plays diverse roles in neuronal cells and eye tissues, such as regulation of the neuronal receptors GRIA4/GLUR4 and GRIN1/NMDAR1, modulation of receptors and neuronal functions related to sensitivity to opiates, pain and alcohol, mediation of synaptic function and cell survival after ischemia, and inhibition of gap junction activity after oxidative stress. Binds and p
   3441..3524    +  CDS            large T antigen (fragment): large T antigen from SV40 (simian virus 40)
   3547..3668    +  polyA_signal   SV40 poly(A) signal: SV40 polyadenylation signal
   3702..4130    -  rep_origin     f1 ori (sequence partly withheld): f1 bacteriophage origin of replication; arrow indicates direction of (+) strand synthesis
   4157..4261    +  promoter       AmpR promoter: bla
   4263..4620    +  promoter       SV40 promoter: SV40 enhancer and early promoter
   4655..5449    +  CDS            NeoR/KanR: aminoglycoside phosphotransferase from Tn5; aph(3')-II (or nptII); confers resistance to neomycin, kanamycin, and G418 (Geneticin®)
   5470..5622    +  CDS            ble (fragment): BLE_KLEPN - Experimental evidence at protein level: Swiss-Prot protein existence level 1. Binding protein with a strong affinity to the bleomycin family of antibiotics. Binds to CL990; an antimitotic-antibiotic compound. From Klebsiella pneumoniae.
   5681..5728    +  polyA_signal   HSV TK poly(A) signal: herpes simplex virus thymidine kinase polyadenylation signal (Cole and Stacy, 1985)
   5819..5835    -  polyA_signal   bGH poly(A) signal (fragment): bovine growth hormone polyadenylation signal
   6057..6645    +  rep_origin     ori: high-copy-number ColE1/pMB1/pBR322/pUC origin of replication
