>Addgene plasmid #112266 | CMV-mEGFP-PKCg-C1 | addgene full sequence | sequence record 223046 | Addgene NGS Result
TAGTTATTAATAGTAATCAATTACGGGGTCATTAGTTCATAGCCCATATATGGAGTTCCGCGTTACATAA
CTTACGGTAAATGGCCCGCCTGGCTGACCGCCCAACGACCCCCGCCCATTGACGTCAATAATGACGTATG
TTCCCATAGTAACGCCAATAGGGACTTTCCATTGACGTCAATGGGTGGAGTATTTACGGTAAACTGCCCA
CTTGGCAGTACATCAAGTGTATCATATGCCAAGTACGCCCCCTATTGACGTCAATGACGGTAAATGGCCC
GCCTGGCATTATGCCCAGTACATGACCTTATGGGACTTTCCTACTTGGCAGTACATCTACGTATTAGTCA
TCGCTATTACCATGGTGATGCGGTTTTGGCAGTACATCAATGGGCGTGGATAGCGGTTTGACTCACGGGG
ATTTCCAAGTCTCCACCCCATTGACGTCAATGGGAGTTTGTTTTGGCACCAAAATCAACGGGACTTTCCA
AAATGTCGTAACAACTCCGCCCCATTGACGCAAATGGGCGGTAGGCGTGTACGGTGGGAGGTCTATATAA
GCAGAGCTGGTTTAGTGAACCGTCAGATCCGCTAGCGCCACCATGGTGAGCAAGGGCGAGGAGCTGTTCA
CCGGGGTGGTGCCCATCCTGGTCGAGCTGGACGGCGACGTAAACGGCCACAAGTTCAGCGTGTCCGGCGA
GGGCGAGGGCGATGCCACCTACGGCAAGCTGACCCTGAAGTTCATCTGCACCACCGGCAAGCTGCCCGTG
CCCTGGCCCACCCTCGTGACCACCCTGACCTACGGCGTGCAGTGCTTCAGCCGCTACCCCGACCACATGA
AGCAGCACGACTTCTTCAAGTCCGCCATGCCCGAAGGCTACGTCCAGGAGCGCACCATCTTCTTCAAGGA
CGACGGCAACTACAAGACCCGCGCCGAGGTGAAGTTCGAGGGCGACACCCTGGTGAACCGCATCGAGCTG
AAGGGCATCGACTTCAAGGAGGACGGCAACATCCTGGGGCACAAGCTGGAGTACAACTACAACAGCCACA
ACGTCTATATCATGGCCGACAAGCAGAAGAACGGCATCAAGGTGAACTTCAAGATCCGCCACAACATCGA
GGACGGCAGCGTGCAGCTCGCCGACCACTACCAGCAGAACACCCCCATCGGCGACGGCCCCGTGCTGCTG
CCCGACAACCACTACCTGAGCACCCAGTCCAAGCTGAGCAAAGACCCCAACGAGAAGCGCGATCACATGG
TCCTGCTGGAGTTCGTGACCGCCGCCGGGATCACTCTCGGCGTCGACGGTACCGCGGGCCCGGGATCCGG
AATGGCGGGTCTGGGCCCTGGCGGAGGCGACTCAGAGGGGGGACCCCGACCCCTGTTTTGCAGAAAGGGG
GCGCTGAGGCAGAAGGTGGTCCACGAGGTGAAGAGCCACAAGTTCACCGCTCGTTTCTTCAAGCAGCCAA
CCTTCTGCAGTCACTGTACCGACTTCATCTGGGGCATTGGAAAGCAGGGCCTGCAATGTCAAGTCTGTAG
CTTTGTGGTTCACCGCCGATGCCACGAATTTGTGACCTTCGAGTGTCCAGGCGCTGGAAAGGGCCCCCAG
ACGGACGACCCTCGCAACAAGCACAAGTTCCGTCTGCACAGCTACAGCAGTCCCACCTTCTGCGACCACT
GTGGCTCCCTCCTTTACGGGCTGGTGCACCAGGGCATGAAATGTTCCTGTTGCGAGATGAATGTGCACCG
GCGCTGTGTGCGCAGCGTGCCCTCCCTTTGCGGTGTGGACCACACAGAGCGCCGTGGACGTCTGCAACTG
GAAATCCGGGCTCCTACGTCGGATGAGATCCATATTACTGTTGGCGAGGCCCGGAACCTCATTCCTATGG
ACCCCAATGGCCTGTCTGATCCCTACGTGAAACTGAAGCTGATCCCGGACCCTCGGAACCTGACAAAACA
GAAGACAAAGACCGTGAAAGCCACACTGAATCCCGTGTGGAACGAGACCTTCGTGTTCAACCTGAAGCCA
GGGGATGTAGAGCGCCGGCTCAGTGTGGAGGTGTGGGATTGGGATAGGACATCCCGAAATGACTTCATGG
GTGCCATGTCCTTTGGTGTCTCAGAGCTACTCAAGGCCCCTGTGGATGGATGGTACAAGTTACTGAACCA
GGAGGAGGGCGAATATTACAATGTACCGGTGGCCGATGCTGACAACTGCAGCCTCCTCCAGAAGTTTGAG
GCCTGCAATTACCCCTTGGAATTGTATGAGAGAGTGCGGATGGGCCCCTCTTCCTCCCCCATCCCTTCTC
CATCCCCCAGTCCTACGGACTCCAAGCGATGCTTCTTTGGTGCCAGCCCAGGACGCCTGCATATCTCTGA
CTTCAGCTTCCTCATGGTTCTAGGGAAAGGCAGTTTTGGGAAGGTAATGCTGGCAGAGCGCAGAGGCTCC
GACGAACTCTATGCCATCAAGATACTGAAGAAAGACGTCATCGTCCAGGATGACGATGTAGACTGCACCC
TCGTAGAGAAGCGTGTCCTGGCATTGGGAGGCCGAGGTCCTGGAGGCCGGCCACACTTTCTCACGCAGCT
TCACTCCACCTTTCAGACTCCGGACCGCCTGTATTTTGTGATGGAGTATGTCACTGGGGGCGATTTAATG
TACCACATCCAGCAACTGGGCAAGTTTAAGGAGCCTCATGCAGCATTCTACGCTGCGGAAATCGCCATAG
GCCTCTTCTTCCTTCACAACCAGGGCATCATCTACAGGGACCTCAAGTTGGATAATGTGATGCTGGATGC
TGAAGGACACATCAAGATCACAGACTTTGGCATGTGTAAAGAGAATGTCTTCCCTGGGTCCACAACCCGC
ACCTTCTGTGGCACCCCAGACTACATAGCACCTGAGATCATTGCCTATCAGCCCTACGGGAAGTCTGTCG
ACTGGTGGTCTTTTGGGGTCCTGCTGTATGAGATGTTGGCAGGACAGCCACCCTTTGATGGGGAAGATGA
GGAGGAGTTGTTTCAAGCCATCATGGAACAAACTGTCACCTATCCCAAGTCACTTTCCCGGGAAGCTGTG
GCCATCTGCAAAGGGTTCCTGACCAAGCACCCAGGAAAACGCCTGGGCTCAGGGCCAGATGGGGAACCCA
CCATCCGGGCTCATGGCTTTTTCCGTTGGATCGATTGGGAGAGGTTGGAGAGACTGGAAATTGCACCTCC
TTTCAGACCACGTCCGTGTGGCCGCAGTGGCGAAAACTTTGACAAGTTCTTCACGCGGGCAGCGCCAGCA
CTGACCCCGCCAGACCGCTTGGTTCTAGCCAGCATCGACCAAGCTGATTTCCAGGGCTTTACTTATGTGA
ACCCGGACTTCGTGCACCCAGATGCCCGCAGCCCCACAAGCCCTGTGCCCGTGCCTGTGATGTAAGCGGC
CGCGACTCTAGATCATAATCAGCCATACCACATTTGTAGAGGTTTTACTTGCTTTAAAAAACCTCCCACA
CCTCCCCCTGAACCTGAAACATAAAATGAATGCAATTGTTGTTGTTAACTTGTTTATTGCAGCTTATAAT
GGTTACAAATAAAGCAATAGCATCACAAATTTCACAAATAAAGCATTTTTTTCACTGCATTCTAGTTGTG
GTTTGTCCAAACTCATCAATGTATCTTAAGGCGTAAATTGTAAGCGTTAATATTTTGTTAAAATTCGCGT
TAAATTTTTGTTAAATCAGCTCATTTTTTAACCAATAGGCCGAAATCGGCAAAATCCCTTATAAATCAAA
AGAATAGACCGAGATAGGGT
[37 nt withheld, positions 3801-3837]
AAAGAACGTGGACTCCAACGTCAAAGG
[49 nt withheld, positions 3865-3913]
T
[91 nt withheld, positions 3915-4005]
G
[124 nt withheld, positions 4007-4130]
CAGGTGGCACTTTTCGGGGAAATGTGCGCGGAACCCCTATTTGTTTATTTTTCTAAATACATTCAAATAT
GTATCCGCTCATGAGACAATAACCCTGATAAATGCTTCAATAATATTGAAAAAGGAAGAGTCCTGAGGCG
GAAAGAACCAGCTGTGGAATGTGTGTCAGTTAGGGTGTGGAAAGTCCCCAGGCTCCCCAGCGGGCAGAAG
TATGCAAAGCATGCATCTCAATTAGTCAGCAACCAGGTGTGGAAAGTCCCCAGGCTCCCCAGCAGGCAGA
AGTATGCAAAGCATGCATCTCAATTAGTCAGCAACCATAGTCCCGCCCCTAACTCCGCCCATCCCGCCCC
TAACTCCGCCCAGTTCCGCCCATTCTCCGCCCCATGGCTGACTAATTTTTTTTATTTATGCAGAGGCCGA
GGCCGCCTCGGCCTCTGAGCTATTCCAGAAGTAGTGAGGAGGCTTTTTTGGAGGCCTAGGCTTTTGCAAA
GATCGATCAAGAGACAGGATGAGGATCGTTTCGCATGATTGAACAAGATGGATTGCACGCAGGTTCTCCG
GCCGCTTGGGTGGAGAGGCTATTCGGCTATGACTGGGCACAACAGACAATCGGCTGCTCTGATGCCGCCG
TGTTCCGGCTGTCAGCGCAGGGGCGCCCGGTTCTTTTTGTCAAGACCGACCTGTCCGGTGCCCTGAATGA
ACTGCAAGACGAGGCAGCGCGGCTATCGTGGCTGGCCACGACGGGCGTTCCTTGCGCAGCTGTGCTCGAC
GTTGTCACTGAAGCGGGAAGGGACTGGCTGCTATTGGGCGAAGTGCCGGGGCAGGATCTCCTGTCATCTC
ACCTTGCTCCTGCCGAGAAAGTATCCATCATGGCTGATGCAATGCGGCGGCTGCATACGCTTGATCCGGC
TACCTGCCCATTCGACCACCAAGCGAAACATCGCATCGAGCGAGCACGTACTCGGATGGAAGCCGGTCTT
GTCGATCAGGATGATCTGGACGAAGAGCATCAGGGGCTCGCGCCAGCCGAACTGTTCGCCAGGCTCAAGG
CGAGCATGCCCGACGGCGAGGATCTCGTCGTGACCCATGGCGATGCCTGCTTGCCGAATATCATGGTGGA
AAATGGCCGCTTTTCTGGATTCATCGACTGTGGCCGGCTGGGTGTGGCGGACCGCTATCAGGACATAGCG
TTGGCTACCCGTGATATTGCTGAAGAGCTTGGCGGCGAATGGGCTGACCGCTTCCTCGTGCTTTACGGTA
TCGCCGCTCCCGATTCGCAGCGCATCGCCTTCTATCGCCTTCTTGACGAGTTCTTCTGAGCGGGACTCTG
GGGTTCGAAATGACCGACCAAGCGACGCCCAACCTGCCATCACGAGATTTCGATTCCACCGCCGCCTTCT
ATGAAAGGTTGGGCTTCGGAATCGTTTTCCGGGACGCCGGCTGGATGATCCTCCAGCGCGGGGATCTCAT
GCTGGAGTTCTTCGCCCACCCTAGGGGGAGGCTAACTGAAACACGGAAGGAGACAATACCGGAAGGAACC
CGCGCTATGACGGCAATAAAAAGACAGAATAAAACGCACGGTGTTGGGTCGTTTGTTCATAAACGCGGGG
TTCGGTCCCAGGGCTGGCACTCTGTCGATACCCCACCGAGACCCCATTGGGGCCAATACGCCCGCGTTTC
TTCCTTTTCCCCACCCCACCCCCCAAGTTCGGGTGAAGGCCCAGGGCTCGCAGCCAACGTCGGGGCGGCA
GGCCCTGCCATAGCCTCAGGTTACTCATATATACTTTAGATTGATTTAAAACTTCATTTTTAATTTAAAA
GGATCTAGGTGAAGATCCTTTTTGATAATCTCATGACCAAAATCCCTTAACGTGAGTTTTCGTTCCACTG
AGCGTCAGACCCCGTAGAAAAGATCAAAGGATCTTCTTGAGATCCTTTTTTTCTGCGCGTAATCTGCTGC
TTGCAAACAAAAAAACCACCGCTACCAGCGGTGGTTTGTTTGCCGGATCAAGAGCTACCAACTCTTTTTC
CGAAGGTAACTGGCTTCAGCAGAGCGCAGATACCAAATACTGTTCTTCTAGTGTAGCCGTAGTTAGGCCA
CCACTTCAAGAACTCTGTAGCACCGCCTACATACCTCGCTCTGCTAATCCTGTTACCAGTGGCTGCTGCC
AGTGGCGATAAGTCGTGTCTTACCGGGTTGGACTCAAGACGATAGTTACCGGATAAGGCGCAGCGGTCGG
GCTGAACGGGGGGTTCGTGCACACAGCCCAGCTTGGAGCGAACGACCTACACCGAACTGAGATACCTACA
GCGTGAGCTATGAGAAAGCGCCACGCTTCCCGAAGGGAGAAAGGCGGACAGGTATCCGGTAAGCGGCAGG
GTCGGAACAGGAGAGCGCACGAGGGAGCTTCCAGGGGGAAACGCCTGGTATCTTTATAGTCCTGTCGGGT
TTCGCCACCTCTGACTTGAGCGTCGATTTTTGTGATGCTCGTCAGGGGGGCGGAGCCTATGGAAAAACGC
CAGCAACGCGGCCTTTTTACGGTTCCTGGCCTTTTGCTGGCCTTTTGCTCACATGTTCTTTCCTGCGTTA
TCCCCTGATTCTGTGGATAACCGTATTACCGCCATGCAT
Features (pLannotate 1.2.2; 15 found; start..end, strand, type, name):
     61..364     +  enhancer       CMV enhancer: human cytomegalovirus immediate early enhancer
    365..568     +  promoter       CMV promoter: human cytomegalovirus (CMV) immediate early promoter
    603..1307    +  CDS            mEGFP: mEGFP is a basic (constitutively fluorescent) green fluorescent protein published in 2002, derived from Aequorea victoria. It has moderate acid sensitivity.
   1332..3422    +  CDS            Prkcg: KPCG_MOUSE - Also known as Pkcc, Pkcg, Prkcc. Experimental evidence at protein level: Swiss-Prot protein existence level 1. Calcium-activated, phospholipid- and diacylglycerol (DAG)- dependent serine/threonine-protein kinase that plays diverse roles in neuronal cells and eye tissues, such as regulation of the neuronal receptors GRIA4/GLUR4 and GRIN1/NMDAR1, modulation of receptors and neuronal functions related to sensitivity to opiates, pain and alcohol, mediation of synaptic function and cell survival after ischemia, and inhibition of gap junction activity after oxidative stress. Binds and p
   3441..3524    +  CDS            large T antigen (fragment): large T antigen from SV40 (simian virus 40)
   3547..3668    +  polyA_signal   SV40 poly(A) signal: SV40 polyadenylation signal
   3702..4130    -  rep_origin     f1 ori (sequence partly withheld): f1 bacteriophage origin of replication; arrow indicates direction of (+) strand synthesis
   4157..4261    +  promoter       AmpR promoter: bla
   4304..4375    +  promoter       SV40 promoter (fragment): SV40 enhancer and early promoter
   4402..4612    +  promoter       SV40 promoter: SV40 early promoter
   4655..5449    +  CDS            NeoR/KanR: aminoglycoside phosphotransferase from Tn5; aph(3')-II (or nptII); confers resistance to neomycin, kanamycin, and G418 (Geneticin®)
   5470..5622    +  CDS            ble (fragment): BLE_KLEPN - Experimental evidence at protein level: Swiss-Prot protein existence level 1. Binding protein with a strong affinity to the bleomycin family of antibiotics. Binds to CL990; an antimitotic-antibiotic compound. From Klebsiella pneumoniae.
   5681..5728    +  polyA_signal   HSV TK poly(A) signal: herpes simplex virus thymidine kinase polyadenylation signal (Cole and Stacy, 1985)
   5819..5835    -  polyA_signal   bGH poly(A) signal (fragment): bovine growth hormone polyadenylation signal
   6057..6645    +  rep_origin     ori: high-copy-number ColE1/pMB1/pBR322/pUC origin of replication
