[The description below was written by a language model from this plasmid's Addgene catalogue record and pLannotate feature annotations shown in this document.]
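Description:
CMV-mEGFP-PKCg-C1 is a mammalian expression plasmid built on the mEGFP-C1 backbone, a C1-type fusion vector of about 6.7 kb in total. It replicates in E. coli from a high-copy ColE1/pUC-type origin and also carries an f1 phage origin. Selection relies on a single NeoR/KanR (Tn5 aminoglycoside phosphotransferase) gene placed behind tandem bacterial (bla-type) and SV40 early promoters and followed by an HSV TK polyadenylation signal. This arrangement gives kanamycin resistance in bacteria and could support G418 selection in mammalian cells. Short annotated fragments of ble, SV40 large T antigen and the bGH poly(A) signal appear to be backbone remnants rather than functional units.

The payload is a single transcription unit in which the human CMV immediate-early enhancer and promoter drive monomeric EGFP fused in frame, through a short linker, to the N-terminus of mouse protein kinase C gamma (Prkcg, roughly 2.1 kb). The transcript is terminated by the SV40 poly(A) signal. PKCγ is a calcium-, phospholipid- and diacylglycerol-dependent serine/threonine kinase with roles in neuronal signalling.

The record lists the plasmid's purpose as the donor construct of the ITRACKgamma sensor. This implies that the mEGFP-tagged kinase serves as the fluorescence donor and is paired with a separate acceptor component to report PKCγ activity in live cells, but the record does not describe the acceptor partner or the readout. The associated work concerns PKC isozyme signalling in synaptic plasticity.

Two full sequences are on file, the depositor's and a repository sequencing result. They differ by 19 nt in length, and the annotations differ only within the SV40 promoter region, while the expression cassette is annotated identically in both.
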