Addgene plasmid #112266: CMV-mEGFP-PKCg-C1
Purpose: ITRACKgamma Donor Construct
Depositing lab: Ryohei Yasuda. Depositing organization: Max Planck Florida Institute. Publication: PKCalpha integrates spatiotemporally distinct Ca(2+) and autocrine BDNF signaling to facilitate synaptic plasticity. Colgan LA, Hu M, Misler JA, Parra-Bueno P, Moran CM, Leitges M, Yasuda R. Nat Neurosci. 2018 Aug;21(8):1027-1037. doi: 10.1038/s41593-018-0184-3. Epub 2018 Jul 16. PubMed 30013171.
Backbone
  Vector backbone: mEGFP-C1
  Backbone size w/o insert (bp): 4600
  Total vector size (bp): 6740
  Vector type: Mammalian Expression
Growth in bacteria
  Bacterial resistance: Kanamycin, 50 μg/mL
  Growth temperature: 37°C
  Growth strain: DH5alpha
  Copy number: Unknown
Gene/Insert
  Gene/Insert name: protein kinase c gamma (alt name: pkcg)
  Species: M. musculus (mouse)
  Insert size (bp): 2094
  Entrez Gene: Prkcg (a.k.a. PKCgamma, Pkcc, Prkcc)
  Promoter: CMV
  Tag / fusion protein: mEGFP (N terminal on insert)
  Cloning method: Unknown
  Sequencing primers: 5′ GFP_C; 3′ SV40
Terms and licenses: Academic/Nonprofit Terms; Industry Terms: Not Available to Industry
How to cite: CMV-mEGFP-PKCg-C1 was a gift from Ryohei Yasuda (Addgene plasmid # 112266 ; http://n2t.net/addgene:112266 ; RRID:Addgene_112266)
